Addgene plasmid #35371: pBbB0a-RFP
Depositing lab: Jay Keasling. Depositing organization: University of California, Berkeley. Publication: BglBrick vectors and datasheets: A synthetic biology platform for gene expression. Lee TS, Krupa RA, Zhang F, Hajimorad M, Holtz WJ, Prasad N, Lee SK, Keasling JD. J Biol Eng. 2011 Sep 20;5:12. 10.1186/1754-1611-5-12 PubMed 21933410.
Backbone
  Vector backbone: pBb
  Backbone size w/o insert (bp): 2832
  Vector type: Bacterial Expression, Synthetic Biology
Growth in bacteria
  Bacterial resistance: Ampicillin, 100 μg/mL
  Growth temperature: 37°C
  Growth strain: DH5alpha
  Copy number: Low Copy
Gene/Insert
  Gene/Insert name: RFP (alt name: JBEI Part ID: JPUB_000260)
  Species: Synthetic
  Insert size (bp): 678
  Cloning method: Restriction Enzyme
  Sequencing primers: 5′ jkRFP-R (gctttggaaccgtactggaa); 3′ jkRFP-F (tggtcactacgacgctgaag)
Terms and licenses: Academic/Nonprofit Terms; Industry Terms: Not Available to Industry
Depositor comments: JBEI Part ID: JPUB_000260; Origin: BBR1
How to cite: pBbB0a-RFP was a gift from Jay Keasling (Addgene plasmid # 35371 ; http://n2t.net/addgene:35371 ; RRID:Addgene_35371)
