[The description below was written by a language model from this plasmid's Addgene catalogue record and pLannotate feature annotations shown in this document.]
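Description:
pBbB0a-RFP is a small (about 3.5 kb) bacterial expression and synthetic-biology plasmid from the BglBrick (pBb) vector series, a modular platform in which replication origin, promoter, resistance marker and cargo gene are combined as interchangeable parts. It replicates from the broad-host-range pBBR1 system of Bordetella bronchiseptica: the feature table shows the pBBR1 oriV together with the Rep protein coding sequence that this origin requires. The catalogue lists it as low copy. Selection is by ampicillin, through the β-lactamase gene (AmpR) driven by its native bla promoter and followed by a lambda t0 terminator that insulates the marker from neighbouring elements.

The payload is a synthetic 678 bp RFP insert, annotated as mRFP1, a monomeric, constitutively fluorescent red protein derived from Discosoma sp. Downstream of the reporter are two tandem copies of a double terminator unit (rrnB T1 followed by the phage T7 early terminator), which block read-through into the replication module. The record does not state which promoter drives RFP. The only upstream annotation is a 25 nt fragment matching the constitutive J23119 promoter at the very start of the sequence, and no regulator gene or inducible promoter is annotated anywhere on the plasmid. It is therefore unclear from the record whether the reporter is meaningfully transcribed or whether the construct serves as a promoter-less member of the series.

Within the BglBrick collection, a plasmid like this would plausibly serve as a reference or baseline for comparing expression across vector configurations, or as a starting scaffold into which other standard parts are swapped by restriction cloning.
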