Features (pLannotate 1.2.2; 11 found; start..end, strand, type, name):
      1..25      +  promoter       J23119(SpeI) promoter (fragment): bacterial promoter (Registry of Standard Biological Parts BBa J23119) modified to end with an SpeI site
     62..736     +  CDS            mRFP1: mRFP1 is a basic (constitutively fluorescent) red fluorescent protein published in 2002, derived from Discosoma sp.. It is reported to be a somewhat slowly-maturing monomer with low acid sensitivity.
    784..855     +  terminator     rrnB T1 terminator: transcription terminator T1 from the E. coli rrnB gene
    871..898     +  terminator     T7Te terminator: phage T7 early transcription terminator
    952..1023    +  terminator     rrnB T1 terminator: transcription terminator T1 from the E. coli rrnB gene
   1039..1061    +  terminator     T7Te terminator (fragment): phage T7 early transcription terminator
   1132..1794    -  CDS            pBBR1 Rep: replication protein for the broad-host-range plasmid pBBR1 from Bordetella bronchiseptica
   1795..2368    -  rep_origin     pBBR1 oriV (fragment): replication origin of the broad-host-range plasmid pBBR1 from Bordetella bronchiseptica; requires the pBBR1 Rep protein for replication
   2381..2475    -  terminator     lambda t0 terminator: transcription terminator from phage lambda
   2505..3365    -  CDS            AmpR: β-lactamase; bla; confers resistance to ampicillin, carbenicillin, and related antibiotics
   3366..3470    -  promoter       AmpR promoter: bla
>Addgene plasmid #35371 | pBbB0a-RFP | depositor full sequence | sequence record 44860 | Sequence from JBEI
TTGACAGCTAGCTCAGTCCTAGGTACTGTGCTAGCTACTAGTGAAAGAGGAGAAATACTAGATGGCTTCC
TCCGAAGACGTTATCAAAGAGTTCATGCGTTTCAAAGTTCGTATGGAAGGTTCCGTTAACGGTCACGAGT
TCGAAATCGAAGGTGAAGGTGAAGGTCGTCCGTACGAAGGTACCCAGACCGCTAAACTGAAAGTTACCAA
AGGTGGTCCGCTGCCGTTCGCTTGGGACATCCTGTCCCCGCAGTTCCAGTACGGTTCCAAAGCTTACGTT
AAACACCCGGCTGACATCCCGGACTACCTGAAACTGTCCTTCCCGGAAGGTTTCAAATGGGAACGTGTTA
TGAACTTCGAAGACGGTGGTGTTGTTACCGTTACCCAGGACTCCTCCCTGCAAGACGGTGAGTTCATCTA
CAAAGTTAAACTGCGTGGTACCAACTTCCCGTCCGACGGTCCGGTTATGCAGAAAAAAACCATGGGTTGG
GAAGCTTCCACCGAACGTATGTACCCGGAAGACGGTGCTCTGAAAGGTGAAATCAAAATGCGTCTGAAAC
TGAAAGACGGTGGTCACTACGACGCTGAAGTTAAAACCACCTACATGGCTAAAAAACCGGTTCAGCTGCC
GGGTGCTTACAAAACCGACATCAAACTGGACATCACCTCCCACAACGAAGACTACACCATCGTTGAACAG
TACGAACGTGCTGAAGGTCGTCACTCCACCGGTGCTTAATAACGCTGATAGTGCTAGTGTAGATCGCTAC
TAGAGCCAGGCATCAAATAAAACGAAAGGCTCAGTCGAAAGACTGGGCCTTTCGTTTTATCTGTTGTTTG
TCGGTGAACGCTCTCTACTAGAGTCACACTGGCTCACCTTCGGGTGGGCCTTTCTGCGTTTATATACTAG
AAGCGGCCGGGATCCTAACTCGAGTAAGGATCTCCAGGCATCAAATAAAACGAAAGGCTCAGTCGAAAGA
CTGGGCCTTTCGTTTTATCTGTTGTTTGTCGGTGAACGCTCTCTACTAGAGTCACACTGGCTCACCTTCG
GGTGGGCCTTTTGCGTTTATACCTAGGCTACAGCCGATAGTCTGGAACAGCGCACTTACGGGTTGCTGCG
CAACCCAAGTGCTACCGGCGCGGCAGCGTGACCCGTGTCGGCGGCTCCAACGGCTCGCCATCGTCCAGAA
AACACGGCTCATCGGGCATCGGCAGGCGCTGCTGCCCGCGCCGTTCCCATTCCTCCGTTTCGGTCAAGGC
TGGCAGGTCTGGTTCCATGCCCGGAATGCCGGGCTGGCTGGGCGGCTCCTCGCCGGGGCCGGTCGGTAGT
TGCTGCTCGCCCGGATACAGGGTCGGGATGCGGCGCAGGTCGCCATGCCCCAACAGCGATTCGTCCTGGT
CGTCGTGATCAACCACCACGGCGGCACTGAACACCGACAGGCGCAACTGGTCGCGGGGCTGGCCCCACGC
CACGCGGTCATTGACCACGTAGGCCAACACGGTGCCGGGGCCGTTGAGCTTCACGACGGAGATCCAGCGC
TCGGCCACCAAGTCCTTGACTGCGTATTGGACCGTCCGCAAAGAACGTCCGATGAGCTTGGAAAGTGTCT
TCTGGCTGACCACCACGGCGTTCTGGTGGCCCATCTGCGCCACGAGGTGATGCAGCAGCATTGCCGCCGT
GGGTTTCCTCGCAATAAGCCCGGCCCACGCCTCATGCGCTTTGCGTTCCGTTTGCACCCAGTGACCGGGC
TTGTTCTTGGCTTGAATGCCGATTTCTCTGGACTGCGTGGCCATGCTTATCTCCATGCGGTAGGGGTGCC
GCACGGTTGCGGCACCATGCGCAATCAGCTGCAACTTTTCGGCAGCGCGACAACAATTATGCGTTGCGTA
AAAGTGGCAGTCAATTACAGATTTTCTTTAACCTACGCAATGAGCTATTGCGGGGGGTGCCGCAATGAGC
TGTTGCGTACCCCCCTTTTTTAAGTTGTTGATTTTTAAGTCTTTCGCATTTCGCCCTATATCTAGTTCTT
TGGTGCCCAAAGAAGGGCACCCCTGCGGGGTTCCCCCACGCCTTCGGCGCGGCTCCCCCTCCGGCAAAAA
GTGGCCCCTCCGGGGCTTGTTGATCGACTGCGCGGCCTTCGGCCTTGCCCAAGGTGGCGCTGCCCCCTTG
GAACCCCCGCACTCGCCGCCGTGAGGCTCGGGGGGCAGGCGGGCGGGCTTCGCCCTTCGACTGCCCCCAC
TCGCATAGGCTTGGGTCGTTCCAGGCGCGTCAAGGCCAAGCCGCTGCGCGGTCGCTGCGCGAGCCTTGAC
CCGCCTTCCACTTGGTGTCCAACCGGCAAGCGAAGCGCGCAGGCCGCAGGCCGGAGGCACTAGTGCTTGG
ATTCTCACCAATAAAAAACGCCCGGCGGCAACCGAGCGTTCTGAACAAATCCAGATGGAGTTCTGAGGTC
ATTACTGGATCTATCAACAGGAGTCCAAGCGAGCTCGTAAACTTGGTCTGACAGTTACCAATGCTTAATC
AGTGAGGCACCTATCTCAGCGATCTGTCTATTTCGTTCATCCATAGTTGCCTGACTCCCCGTCGTGTAGA
TAACTACGATACGGGAGGGCTTACCATCTGGCCCCAGTGCTGCAATGATACCGCGAGACCCACGCTCACC
GGCTCCAGATTTATCAGCAATAAACCAGCCAGCCGGAAGGGCCGAGCGCAGAAGTGGTCCTGCAACTTTA
TCCGCCTCCATCCAGTCTATTAATTGTTGCCGGGAAGCTAGAGTAAGTAGTTCGCCAGTTAATAGTTTGC
GCAACGTTGTTGCCATTGCTACAGGCATCGTGGTGTCACGCTCGTCGTTCGGTATGGCTTCATTCAGCTC
CGGTTCCCAACGATCAAGGCGAGTTACATGATCCCCCATGTTGTGCAAAAAAGCGGTTAGCTCCTTCGGT
CCTCCGATCGTTGTCAGAAGTAAGTTGGCCGCAGTGTTATCACTCATGGTTATGGCAGCACTGCATAATT
CTCTTACTGTCATGCCATCCGTAAGATGCTTTTCTGTGACTGGTGAGTACTCAACCAAGTCATTCTGAGA
ATAGTGTATGCGGCGACCGAGTTGCTCTTGCCCGGCGTCAATACGGGATAATACCGCGCCACATAGCAGA
ACTTTAAAAGTGCTCATCATTGGAAAACGTTCTTCGGGGCGAAAACTCTCAAGGATCTTACCGCTGTTGA
GATCCAGTTCGATGTAACCCACTCGTGCACCCAACTGATCTTCAGCATCTTTTACTTTCACCAGCGTTTC
TGGGTGAGCAAAAACAGGAAGGCAAAATGCCGCAAAAAAGGGAATAAGGGCGACACGGAAATGTTGAATA
CTCATACTCTTCCTTTTTCAATATTATTGAAGCATTTATCAGGGTTATTGTCTCATGAGCGGATACATAT
TTGAATGTATTTAGAAAAATAAACAAATAGGGGTTCCGCGCACATTTCCCCGAAAAGTGCCACCTGAATT
CATGAGATCT
