>Addgene plasmid #35371 | pBbB0a-RFP | addgene partial sequence | sequence record 43951 | jkRFP-R 5'-gctttggaaccgtactggaa-3'
TCAGTTTAGCGGTCTGGGTACCTTCGTACGGACGACCTTCACCTTCACCTTCGATTTCGAACTCGTGACC
GTTAACGGAACCTTCCATACGAACTTTGAAACGCATGAAATCTTTGATAACGTCTTCGGAGGAAGCCATC
TAGTATTTCTCCTCTTTCACTAGTAGCTAGCACAGTACCTAGGACTGAGCTAGCTGTCAAAGATCTCATG
AATTCAGGTGGCACTTTTCGGGGAAATGTGCGCGGAACCCCTATTTGTTTATTTTTCTAAATACATTCAA
ATATGTATCCGCTCATGAGACAATAACCCTGATAAATGCTTCAATAATATTGAAAAAGGAAGAGTATGAG
TATTCAACATTTCCGTGTCGCCCTTATTCCCTTTTTTGCGGCATTTTGCCTTCCTGTTTTTGCTCACCCA
GAAACGCTGGTGAAAGTAAAAGATGCTGAAGATCAGTTGGGTGCACGAGTGGGTTACATCGAACTGGATC
TCAACAGCGGTAAGATCCTTGAGAGTTTTCGCCCCGAAGAACGTTTTCCAATGATGAGCACTTTTAAAGT
TCTGCTATGTGGCGCGGTATTATCCCGTATTGACGCCGGGCAAGAGCAACTCGGTCGCCGCATACACTAT
TCTCAGAATGACTTGGTTGAGTACTCACCAGTCACAGAAAAGCATCTTACGGATGGCATGACAGTAAGAG
AATTATGCAGTGCTGCCATAACCATGAGTGATAACACTGCGGCCAACTTACTTCTGACAACGATCGGAGG
ACCGAAGGAGCTAACCGCTTTTTTGCACAACATGGGGGATCATGTAACTCGCCTTGATCGTTGGGAACCG
GAGCTGAATGAAGCCATACCGAACGACGAGCGTGACACCACGATGCCTGTAGCAATGGCAACAACGTTGC
GCAAACTATTAACTGGCGAACTACTTACTCTAGCTTCCC
