>Addgene plasmid #35371 | pBbB0a-RFP | addgene partial sequence | sequence record 43952 | jkRFP-F 5'-tggtcactacgacgctgaag-3'
AAACCGGTTCAGCTGCCGGGTGCTTACAAAACCGACATCAAACTGGACATCACCTCCCACAACGAAGACT
ACACCATCGTTGAACAGTACGAACGTGCTGAAGGTCGTCACTCCACCGGTGCTTAATAACGCTGATAGTG
CTAGTGTAGATCGCTACTAGAGCCAGGCATCAAATAAAACGAAAGGCTCAGTCGAAAGACTGGGCCTTTC
GTTTTATCTGTTGTTTGTCGGTGAACGCTCTCTACTAGAGTCACACTGGCTCACCTTCGGGTGGGCCTTT
CTGCGTTTATATACTAGAAGCGGCCGGGATCCTAACTCGAGTAAGGATCTCCAGGCATCAAATAAAACGA
AAGGCTCAGTCGAAAGACTGGGCCTTTCGTTTTATCTGTTGTTTGTCGGTGAACGCTCTCTACTAGAGTC
ACACTGGCTCACCTTCGGGTGGGCCTTTTGCGTTTATACCTAGGCTACAGCCGATAGTCTGGAACAGCGC
ACTTACGGGTTGCTGCGCAACCCAAGTGCTACCGGCGCGGCAGCGTGACCCGTGTCGGCGGCTCCAACGG
CTCGCCATCGTCCAGAAAACACGGCTCATCGGGCATCGGCAGGCGCTGCTGCCCGCGCCGTTCCCATTCC
TCCGTTTCGGTCAAGGCTGGCAGGTCTGGTTCCATGCCCGGAATGCCGGGCTGGCTGGGCGGCTCCTCGC
CGGGGCCGGTCGGTAGTTGCTGCTCGCCCGGATACAGGGTCGGGAT
